>Addgene plasmid #231307 | pNDGG001 | addgene full sequence | sequence record 462186 | Addgene NGS Result
GGAGACACTTGTGCCTGAACACCATATCCATCCGGCGTAATACGACTCACTATAGGGAGAGCGGCCGCCA
GATCTTCCGGATGGCTCGAGTTTTTCAGCAAGATAAACGTCTCAGCAATATCTGGACAAGGGAAAACGCA
AGCGCAAAGAGAAAGCAGGTAGCTTGCAGTGGGCTTACATGGCGATAGCTAGACTGGGCGGTTTTATGGA
CAGCAAGCGAACCGGAATTGCCAGCTGGGGCGCCCTCTGGTAAGGTTGGGAAGCCCTGCAAAGTAAACTG
GATGGCTTTCTTGCCGCCAAGGATCTGATGGCGCAGGGGATCAAGATCTGATCAAGAGACAGGATGAGGA
TCGTTTCGCATGATTGAACAAGATGGATTGCACGCAGGTTCTCCGGCCGCTTGGGTGGAGAGGCTATTCG
GCTATGACTGGGCACAACAGACAATCGGCTGCTCTGATGCCGCCGTGTTCCGGCTGTCAGCGCAGGGGCG
CCCGGTTCTTTTTGTCAAGACCGACCTGTCCGGTGCCCTGAATGAACTGCAGGACGAGGCAGCGCGGCTA
TCGTGGCTGGCCACGACGGGCGTTCCTTGCGCAGCTGTGCTCGACGTTGTCACTGAAGCGGGAAGGGACT
GGCTGCTATTGGGCGAAGTGCCGGGGCAGGATCTCCTGTCATCTCACCTTGCTCCTGCCGAGAAAGTATC
CATCATGGCTGATGCAATGCGGCGGCTGCATACGCTTGATCCGGCTACCTGCCCATTCGACCACCAAGCG
AAACATCGCATCGAGCGAGCACGTACTCGGATGGAAGCCGGTCTTGTCGATCAGGATGATCTGGACGAAG
AGCATCAGGGGCTCGCGCCAGCCGAACTGTTCGCCAGGCTCAAGGCGCGCATGCCCGACGGCGAGGATCT
CGTCGTGACCCATGGCGATGCCTGCTTGCCGAATATCATGGTGGAAAATGGCCGCTTTTCTGGATTCATC
GACTGTGGCCGGCTGGGTGTGGCGGACCGCTATCAGGACATAGCGTTGGCTACCCGTGATATTGCTGAAG
AGCTTGGCGGCGAATGGGCTGACCGCTTCCTCGTGCTTTACGGTATCGCCGCTCCCGATTCGCAGCGCAT
CGCCTTCTATCGCCTTCTTGACGAGTTCTTCTGAACTATGAGACGTTTATCTTTCTAGAAGATCTCCTAC
AATATTCTCAGCTGCCATGGAAAATCGATGTTCTTCTTTTATTCTCTCAAGATTTTCAGGCTGTATATTA
ACCATTCCTGTAGACTTCTTAATTAAGACGTCAGAATTCTCGAGGCGGCCGCATGTGAGTCTCCCTATAG
TGAGTCGTATTAATTTCGCGGGCGGAACCCCTATTTGTTTATTTTTCTAAATACATTCAAATATGTATCC
GCTCATGAGTAGCACCAGGCGTTTAAGGGCACCAATAACTGCCTTAAAAAAATTACGCCCCGCCCTGCCA
CTCATCGCAGTACTGTTGTAATTCATTAAGCATTCTGCCGACATGGAAGCCATCACAAACGGCATGATGA
ACCTGAATCGCCAGCGGCATCAGCACCTTGTCGCCTTGCGTATAATATTTGCCCATGGTGAAAACGGGGG
CGAAGAAGTTGTCCATATTGGCCACGTTTAAATCAAAACTGGTGAAACTCACCCAGGGATTGGCTGAGAC
AAAAAACATATTCTCAATAAACCCTTTAGGGAAATAGGCCAGGTTTTCACCGTAACACGCCACATCTTGC
GAATATATGTGTAGAAACTGCCGGAAATCGTCGTGGTATTCACTCCAGAGCGATGAAAACGTTTCAGTTT
GCTCATGGAAAACGGTGTAACAAGGGTGAACACTATCCCATATCACCAGCTCACCGTCTTTCATTGCCAT
ACGAAATTCCGGATGAGCATTCATCAGGCGGGCAAGAATGTGAATAAAGGCCGGATAAAACTTGTGCTTA
TTTTTCTTTACGGTCTTTAAAAAGGCCGTAATATCCAGCTGAACGGTCTGGTTATAGGTACATTGAGCAA
CTGACTGAAATGCCTCAAAATGTTCTTTACGATGCCATTGGGATATATCAACGGTGGTATATCCAGTGAT
TTTTTTCTCCATTTTAGCTTCCTTAGCTCCTGAAAATCTCGATAACTCAAAAAATACGCCCGGTAGTGAT
CTTATTTCATTATGGTGAAAGTTGGAACCTCTTACGTGCCGATCAAAGTCTCATTTTCGCCAAAAGTTGT
CATGACCAAAATCCCTTAACGTGAGTTTTCGTTCCACTGAGCGTCAGACCCCGTAGAAAAGATCAAAGGA
TCTTCTTGAGATCCTTTTTTTCTGCGCGTAATCTGCTGCTTGCAAACAAAAAAACCACCGCTACCAGCGG
TGGTTTGTTTGCCGGATCAAGAGCTACCAACTCTTTTTCCGAAGGTAACTGGCTTCAGCAGAGCGCAGAT
ACCAAATACTGTTCTTCTAGTGTAGCCGTAGTTAGGCCACCACTTCAAGAACTCTGTAGCACCGCCTACA
TACCTCGCTCTGCTAATCCTGTTACCAGTGGCTGCTGCCAGTGGCGATAAGTCGTGTCTTACCGGGTTGG
ACTCAAGACGATAGTTACCGGATAAGGCGCAGCGGTCGGGCTGAACGGGGGGTTCGTGCACACAGCCCAG
CTTGGAGCGAACGACCTACACCGAACTGAGATACCTACAGCGTGAGCTATGAGAAAGCGCCACGCTTCCC
GAAGGGAGAAAGGCGGACAGGTATCCGGTAAGCGGCAGGGTCGGAACAGGAGAGCGCACGAGGGAGCTTC
CAGGGGGAAACGCCTGGTATCTTTATAGTCCTGTCGGGTTTCGCCACCTCTGACTTGAGCGTCGATTTTT
GTGATGCTCGTCAGGGGGGCGGAGCCTATGGAAAAACGCCAGCAATGCGGCCTTTTTACGGTTCCTGGCC
TTTTGCTGGCCTTTTGCTCACATGTTCTTTCCTGCGTTATCCCCTGATTCTGTGGATAACCGTATTACCG
CCTTTGAGTGAGCTGATACCGCTCGCCGCAGCCGAACGACCGAGCGCAGCGAGTCAGTGAGCGAGGAAGC
CGAAAAATCAATAATCAGACAACAAGATGTGCGAACTCGATATTTTACACGACTCTCTTTACCAATTCTG
CCCCGAATTACACTTAAAACGACTCAACAGCTTAACGTTGGCTTGCCACGCATTACTTGACTGTAAAACT
CTCACTCTTACCGAACTTGGCCGTAACCTGCCAACCAAAGCGAGAACAAAACATAACATCAAACGAATCG
ACCGATTGTTAGGTAATCGTCACCTGCAGGAAGGTTTAAACGCATTTAGGTGACACTATAGAAGTGTGTA
TCGCTCGAGGGATCCGAATTCGAAGTCTTGGTAC
Features (pLannotate 1.2.2; 10 found; start..end, strand, type, name):
     38..56      +  promoter       T7 promoter: promoter for bacteriophage T7 RNA polymerase
    119..328     +  CDS            tnpA (fragment): TN5P_ECOLX - Also known as tnp. Experimental evidence at protein level: Swiss-Prot protein existence level 1. Mediates transposition of transposon Tn5 by a 'cut and paste' mechanism. First, the monomeric transposase binds the 19 bp inverted DNA repeats flanking the transposon. Then, dimerization of the DNA- bound transposase creates a synaptic DNA complex. After nicking of the first DNA strand, excision of the transposon proceeds through a series of intermediates. The transposase then mediates the insertion of the transposon at a new site by strand transfer. The activity of the wild- type tran
    360..1151    +  CDS            neo: KKA2_KLEPN - Also known as kan, nptII. Experimental evidence at protein level: Swiss-Prot protein existence level 1. Resistance to kanamycin, neomycin, paromomycin, ribostamycin, butirosin and gentamicin B. From Klebsiella pneumoniae.
   1170..1259    -  CDS            eco47IR (fragment): T2E7_ECOLX - Protein predicted: Swiss-Prot protein existence level 4. Recognizes the double-stranded sequence GGWCC and cleaves after G-1. From Escherichia coli.
   1324..1342    -  promoter       T7 promoter: promoter for bacteriophage T7 RNA polymerase
   1352..1409    +  promoter       AmpR promoter (fragment): bla
   1456..2112    -  CDS            cat: CAT_ECOLX - Experimental evidence at protein level: Swiss-Prot protein existence level 1. This enzyme is an effector of chloramphenicol resistance in bacteria. From Escherichia coli. This protein is used as a marker in many commonly used cloning vectors, such as pACYC184.
   2113..2215    -  promoter       cat promoter: promoter of the E. coli cat gene encoding chloramphenicol acetyltransferase
   2316..2904    +  rep_origin     ori: high-copy-number ColE1/pMB1/pBR322/pUC origin of replication
   3334..3352    +  promoter       SP6 promoter: promoter for bacteriophage SP6 RNA polymerase
