[The description below was written by a language model from this plasmid's Addgene catalogue record and pLannotate feature annotations shown in this document.]
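Description:
pNDGG001 is a 3,394 bp part-donor plasmid for BEVA2.0, a modular Golden Gate system for assembling bacterial vectors from interchangeable pieces. It is built on the pGGAselect backbone, a small high-copy cloning vector carrying a ColE1/pUC-type origin of replication and a chloramphenicol acetyltransferase (cat) gene driven by its native cat promoter. The plasmid is maintained in E. coli, and because both the backbone marker and the cloned module are functional, it confers resistance to chloramphenicol and to kanamycin/neomycin.

The insert is the BEVA "Position 2" module, which supplies the antibiotic resistance function of an assembled vector. Here that function is nptII (neo), the aminoglycoside phosphotransferase that gives resistance to kanamycin, neomycin and related aminoglycosides. Immediately upstream, the annotation picks up a short fragment of the Tn5 transposase coding sequence; this is consistent with the nptII gene having been taken with its native Tn5-derived upstream region, which would normally provide its promoter, although no promoter for nptII is explicitly annotated. A small eco47IR fragment downstream and a partial AmpR promoter are likely remnants of earlier cloning vectors rather than functional elements. T7 promoters flank the insert region in convergent orientation and an SP6 promoter lies elsewhere in the backbone; these are standard pGGAselect features, useful mainly as sequencing primer sites.

The plasmid is not itself intended as an end-use expression vector. It serves as a storage and donor clone from which the nptII module is released and joined with parts from the other BEVA positions to build custom vectors. The Type IIS enzyme and the overhangs that define Position 2 are not stated in the record.
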