Addgene plasmid #231307: pNDGG001
Purpose: Vector part for BEVA; BEVA2.0 Position 2 Km/Nm antibiotic resistance via nptII, CmR/KmR/NmR.
Depositing lab: Barney Geddes. Depositing organization: North Dakota State University. Publication: BEVA2.0: modular assembly of golden gate-compatible vectors with expanded utility for genetic engineering. Geddes BA, Williamson R, Schumacher J, Ardi A, Levin G, Cervenka E, Huang R, diCenzo G. Can J Microbiol. 2025 Jan 1;71:1-13. doi: 10.1139/cjm-2024-0246. PubMed 39919271.
Backbone
  Vector backbone: pGGAselect
  Backbone manufacturer: New England Biolabs
  Vector type: Bacterial Expression
Growth in bacteria
  Bacterial resistance: Chloramphenicol and Kanamycin, 25 & 50 μg/mL
  Growth temperature: 37°C
  Growth strain: DH5alpha
  Copy number: High Copy
Gene/Insert
  Gene/Insert name: BEVA2.0 Position 2 Km/Nm antibiotic resistance via nptII, CmR/KmR/NmR.
  Species: Synthetic
  Cloning method: Golden Gate
Terms and licenses: Academic/Nonprofit Terms; Industry Terms: Not Available to Industry
How to cite: pNDGG001 was a gift from Barney Geddes (Addgene plasmid # 231307 ; http://n2t.net/addgene:231307 ; RRID:Addgene_231307)
